>Addgene plasmid #61619 | pcDNA3-AKAR4 | addgene full sequence | sequence record 298096 | Addgene NGS Result
GACATTGATTATTGACTAGTTATTAATAGTAATCAATTACGGGGTCATTAGTTCATAGCCCATATATGGA
GTTCCGCGTTACATAACTTACGGTAAATGGCCCGCCTGGCTGACCGCCCAACGACCCCCGCCCATTGACG
TCAATAATGACGTATGTTCCCATAGTAACGCCAATAGGGACTTTCCATTGACGTCAATGGGTGGAGTATT
TACGGTAAACTGCCCACTTGGCAGTACATCAAGTGTATCATATGCCAAGTACGCCCCCTATTGACGTCAA
TGACGGTAAATGGCCCGCCTGGCATTATGCCCAGTACATGACCTTATGGGACTTTCCTACTTGGCAGTAC
ATCTACGTATTAGTCATCGCTATTACCATGGTGATGCGGTTTTGGCAGTACATCAATGGGCGTGGATAGC
GGTTTGACTCACGGGGATTTCCAAGTCTCCACCCCATTGACGTCAATGGGAGTTTGTTTTGGCACCAAAA
TCAACGGGACTTTCCAAAATGTCGTAACAACTCCGCCCCATTGACGCAAATGGGCGGTAGGCGTGTACGG
TGGGAGGTCTATATAAGCAGAGCTCTCTGGCTAACTAGAGAACCCACTGCTTACTGGCTTATCGAAATTA
ATACGACTCACTATAGGGAGACCCAAGCTTGCGGCCGCCACCATGGTGCGGGGTTCTCATCATCATCATC
ATCATGGTATGGCTAGCATGACTGGTGGACAGCAAATGGGTCGGGATCTGTACGACGATGACGATAAGGA
TCCCATGGTGAGCAAGGGCGAGGAGCTGTTCACCGGGGTGGTGCCCATCCTGGTCGAGCTGGACGGCGAC
GTAAACGGCCACAGGTTCAGCGTGTCCGGCGAGGGCGAGGGCGATGCCACCTACGGCAAGCTGACCCTGA
AGTTCATCTGCACCACCGGCAAGCTGCCCGTGCCCTGGCCCACCCTCGTGACCACCCTGACCTGGGGCGT
GCAGTGCTTCGCCCGCTACCCCGACCACATGAAGCAGCACGACTTCTTCAAGTCCGCCATGCCCGAAGGC
TACGTCCAGGAGCGTACCATCTTCTTCAAGGACGACGGCAACTACAAGACCCGCGCCGAGGTGAAGTTCG
AGGGCGACACCCTGGTGAACCGCATCGAGCTGAAGGGCATCGACTTCAAGGAGGACGGCAACATCCTGGG
GCACAAGCTGGAGTACAACGCCATCAGTGACAACGTCTATATCACCGCCGACAAGCAGAAGAACGGCATC
AAGGCCCACTTCAAGATCCGCCACAACATCGAGGACGGCAGCGTGCAGCTCGCCGACCACTACCAGCAGA
ACACCCCCATCGGCGACGGCCCCGTGCTGCTGCCCGACAACCACTACCTGAGCACCCAGTCCGCCCTGAG
CAAAGACCCCAACGAGAAGCGCGATCACATGGTCCTGCTGGAGTTCGTGACCGCCGCCGGGATCACTCTC
GGCATGGACGAGCTGTACAAGCGCATGCATAAGTTTTCTCAAGAACAGATCGGCGAAAACATTGTGTGCA
GGGTCATTTGTACCACGGGTCAAATTCCCATCCGAGATTTGTCAGCTGATATTTCACAAGTGCTTAAGGA
AAAACGATCCATAAAGAAAGTTTGGACATTTGGTAGAAACCCAGCCTGTGACTATCATTTAGGAAACATT
TCAAGACTGTCAAATAAGCATTTCCAAATACTACTAGGAGAAGACGGTAACCTTTTATTGAATGACATTT
CCACTAATGGGACCTGGTTAAATGGGCAAAAAGTCGAGAAGAACAGCAATCAGTTACTGTCTCAAGGTGA
TGAAATAACCGTTGGTGTAGGCGTGGAATCAGATATTTTATCTCTGGTCATTTTCATAAACGACAAATTT
AAGCAGTGCCTCGAGCAGAACAAAGTTGATCGCTCTGCAGGTAAGCCAGGCAGCGGCGAGGGCAGCACCA
AGGGCCTGCGTCGCGCCACCCTGGTGGACGGCGGCACCGGCGGCAGCGAGCTCATGGGCGGCGTGCAGCT
CGCCGACCACTACCAGCAGAACACCCCCATCGGCGACGGCCCCGTGCTGCTGCCCGACAACCACTACCTG
AGCTACCAGTCCAAGCTGAGCAAAGACCCCAACGAGAAGCGCGATCACATGGTCCTGCTGGAGTTCGTGA
CCGCCGCCGGGATCACTCTCGGCATGGACGAGCTGTACAAGGGAGGTACCGGTGGATCTATGGTGAGCAA
GGGCGAGGAGCTGTTCACCGGGGTGGTGCCCATCCTGGTCGAGCTGGACGGCGACGTAAACGGCCACAAG
TTCAGCGTGTCCGGCGAGGGCGAGGGCGATGCCACCTACGGCAAGCTGACCCTGAAGCTGATCTGCACCA
CCGGCAAGCTGCCCGTGCCCTGGCCCACCCTCGTGACCACCCTGGGCTACGGCCTTCAGTGCTTCGCCCG
CTACCCCGACCACATGAAGCAGCACGACTTCTTCAAGTCCGCCATGCCCGAAGGCTACGTCCAGGAGCGC
ACCATCTTCTTCAAGGACGACGGCAACTACAAGACCCGCGCCGAGGTGAAGTTCGAGGGCGACACCCTGG
TGAACCGCATCGAGCTGAAGGGCATCGACTTCAAGGAGGACGGCAACATCCTGGGGCACAAGCTGGAGTA
CAACTACAACAGCCACAACGTCTATATCACCGCCGACAAGCAGAAGAACGGCATCAAGGCCAACTTCAAG
ATCCGCCACAACATCGAGTAAGAATTCTGCAGATATCCATCACACTGGCGGCCGCTCGAGCATGCATCTA
GAGGGCCCTATTCTATAGTGTCACCTAAATGCTAGAGCTCGCTGATCAGCCTCGACTGTGCCTTCTAGTT
GCCAGCCATCTGTTGTTTGCCCCTCCCCCGTGCCTTCCTTGACCCTGGAAGGTGCCACTCCCACTGTCCT
TTCCTAATAAAATGAGGAAATTGCATCGCATTGTCTGAGTAGGTGTCATTCTATTCTGGGGGGTGGGGTG
GGGCAGGACAGCAAGGGGGAGGATTGGGAAGACAATAGCAGGCATGCTGGGGATGCGGTGGGCTCTATGG
CTTCTGAGGCGGAAAGAACCAGCTGGGGCTCTAGGGGGTATCCCC
[124 nt withheld, positions 3126-3249]
C
[91 nt withheld, positions 3251-3341]
A
[49 nt withheld, positions 3343-3391]
CCTTTGACGTTGGAGTCCACGTTCTTT
[37 nt withheld, positions 3419-3455]
ACCCTATCTCGGTCTATTCTTTTGATTTATAAGGGATTTTGCCGATTTCGGCCTATTGGTTAAAAAATGA
GCTGATTTAACAAAAATTTAACGCGAATTAATTCTGTGGAATGTGTGTCAGTTAGGGTGTGGAAAGTCCC
CAGGCTCCCCAGCAGGCAGAAGTATGCAAAGCATGCATCTCAATTAGTCAGCAACCAGGTGTGGAAAGTC
CCCAGGCTCCCCAGCAGGCAGAAGTATGCAAAGCATGCATCTCAATTAGTCAGCAACCATAGTCCCGCCC
CTAACTCCGCCCATCCCGCCCCTAACTCCGCCCAGTTCCGCCCATTCTCCGCCCCATGGCTGACTAATTT
TTTTTATTTATGCAGAGGCCGAGGCCGCCTCTGCCTCTGAGCTATTCCAGAAGTAGTGAGGAGGCTTTTT
TGGAGGCCTAGGCTTTTGCAAAAAGCTCCCGGGAGCTTGTATATCCATTTTCGGATCTGATCAAGAGACA
GGATGAGGATCGTTTCGCATGATTGAACAAGATGGATTGCACGCAGGTTCTCCGGCCGCTTGGGTGGAGA
GGCTATTCGGCTATGACTGGGCACAACAGACAATCGGCTGCTCTGATGCCGCCGTGTTCCGGCTGTCAGC
GCAGGGGCGCCCGGTTCTTTTTGTCAAGACCGACCTGTCCGGTGCCCTGAATGAACTGCAGGACGAGGCA
GCGCGGCTATCGTGGCTGGCCACGACGGGCGTTCCTTGCGCAGCTGTGCTCGACGTTGTCACTGAAGCGG
GAAGGGACTGGCTGCTATTGGGCGAAGTGCCGGGGCAGGATCTCCTGTCATCTCACCTTGCTCCTGCCGA
GAAAGTATCCATCATGGCTGATGCAATGCGGCGGCTGCATACGCTTGATCCGGCTACCTGCCCATTCGAC
CACCAAGCGAAACATCGCATCGAGCGAGCACGTACTCGGATGGAAGCCGGTCTTGTCGATCAGGATGATC
TGGACGAAGAGCATCAGGGGCTCGCGCCAGCCGAACTGTTCGCCAGGCTCAAGGCGCGCATGCCCGACGG
CGAGGATCTCGTCGTGACCCATGGCGATGCCTGCTTGCCGAATATCATGGTGGAAAATGGCCGCTTTTCT
GGATTCATCGACTGTGGCCGGCTGGGTGTGGCGGACCGCTATCAGGACATAGCGTTGGCTACCCGTGATA
TTGCTGAAGAGCTTGGCGGCGAATGGGCTGACCGCTTCCTCGTGCTTTACGGTATCGCCGCTCCCGATTC
GCAGCGCATCGCCTTCTATCGCCTTCTTGACGAGTTCTTCTGAGCGGGACTCTGGGGTTCGAAATGACCG
ACCAAGCGACGCCCAACCTGCCATCACGAGATTTCGATTCCACCGCCGCCTTCTATGAAAGGTTGGGCTT
CGGAATCGTTTTCCGGGACGCCGGCTGGATGATCCTCCAGCGCGGGGATCTCATGCTGGAGTTCTTCGCC
CACCCCAACTTGTTTATTGCAGCTTATAATGGTTACAAATAAAGCAATAGCATCACAAATTTCACAAATA
AAGCATTTTTTTCACTGCATTCTAGTTGTGGTTTGTCCAAACTCATCAATGTATCTTATCATGTCTGTAT
ACCGTCGACCTCTAGCTAGAGCTTGGCGTAATCATGGTCATAGCTGTTTCCTGTGTGAAATTGTTATCCG
CTCACAATTCCACACAACATACGAGCCGGAAGCATAAAGTGTAAAGCCTGGGGTGCCTAATGAGTGAGCT
AACTCACATTAATTGCGTTGCGCTCACTGCCCGCTTTCCAGTCGGGAAACCTGTCGTGCCAGCTGCATTA
ATGAATCGGCCAACGCGCGGGGAGAGGCGGTTTGCGTATTGGGCGCTCTTCCGCTTCCTCGCTCACTGAC
TCGCTGCGCTCGGTCGTTCGGCTGCGGCGAGCGGTATCAGCTCACTCAAAGGCGGTAATACGGTTATCCA
CAGAATCAGGGGATAACGCAGGAAAGAACATGTGAGCAAAAGGCCAGCAAAAGGCCAGGAACCGTAAAAA
GGCCGCGTTGCTGGCGTTTTTCCATAGGCTCCGCCCCCCTGACGAGCATCACAAAAATCGACGCTCAAGT
CAGAGGTGGCGAAACCCGACAGGACTATAAAGATACCAGGCGTTTCCCCCTGGAAGCTCCCTCGTGCGCT
CTCCTGTTCCGACCCTGCCGCTTACCGGATACCTGTCCGCCTTTCTCCCTTCGGGAAGCGTGGCGCTTTC
TCATAGCTCACGCTGTAGGTATCTCAGTTCGGTGTAGGTCGTTCGCTCCAAGCTGGGCTGTGTGCACGAA
CCCCCCGTTCAGCCCGACCGCTGCGCCTTATCCGGTAACTATCGTCTTGAGTCCAACCCGGTAAGACACG
ACTTATCGCCACTGGCAGCAGCCACTGGTAACAGGATTAGCAGAGCGAGGTATGTAGGCGGTGCTACAGA
GTTCTTGAAGTGGTGGCCTAACTACGGCTACACTAGAAGAACAGTATTTGGTATCTGCGCTCTGCTGAAG
CCAGTTACCTTCGGAAAAAGAGTTGGTAGCTCTTGATCCGGCAAACAAACCACCGCTGGTAGCGGTGGTT
TTTTTGTTTGCAAGCAGCAGATTACGCGCAGAAAAAAAGGATCTCAAGAAGATCCTTTGATCTTTTCTAC
GGGGTCTGACGCTCAGTGGAACGAAAACTCACGTTAAGGGATTTTGGTCATGAGATTATCAAAAAGGATC
TTCACCTAGATCCTTTTAAATTAAAAATGAAGTTTTAAATCAATCTAAAGTATATATGAGTAAACTTGGT
CTGACAGTTACCAATGCTTAATCAGTGAGGCACCTATCTCAGCGATCTGTCTATTTCGTTCATCCATAGT
TGCCTGACTCCCCGTCGTGTAGATAACTACGATACGGGAGGGCTTACCATCTGGCCCCAGTGCTGCAATG
ATACCGCGAGACCCACGCTCACCGGCTCCAGATTTATCAGCAATAAACCAGCCAGCCGGAAGGGCCGAGC
GCAGAAGTGGTCCTGCAACTTTATCCGCCTCCATCCAGTCTATTAATTGTTGCCGGGAAGCTAGAGTAAG
TAGTTCGCCAGTTAATAGTTTGCGCAACGTTGTTGCCATTGCTACAGGCATCGTGGTGTCACGCTCGTCG
TTTGGTATGGCTTCATTCAGCTCCGGTTCCCAACGATCAAGGCGAGTTACATGATCCCCCATGTTGTGCA
AAAAAGCGGTTAGCTCCTTCGGTCCTCCGATCGTTGTCAGAAGTAAGTTGGCCGCAGTGTTATCACTCAT
GGTTATGGCAGCACTGCATAATTCTCTTACTGTCATGCCATCCGTAAGATGCTTTTCTGTGACTGGTGAG
TACTCAACCAAGTCATTCTGAGAATAGTGTATGCGGCGACCGAGTTGCTCTTGCCCGGCGTCAATACGGG
ATAATACCGCGCCACATAGCAGAACTTTAAAAGTGCTCATCATTGGAAAACGTTCTTCGGGGCGAAAACT
CTCAAGGATCTTACCGCTGTTGAGATCCAGTTCGATGTAACCCACTCGTGCACCCAACTGATCTTCAGCA
TCTTTTACTTTCACCAGCGTTTCTGGGTGAGCAAAAACAGGAAGGCAAAATGCCGCAAAAAAGGGAATAA
GGGCGACACGGAAATGTTGAATACTCATACTCTTCCTTTTTCAATATTATTGAAGCATTTATCAGGGTTA
TTGTCTCATGAGCGGATACATATTTGAATGTATTTAGAAAAATAAACAAATAGGGGTTCCGCGCACATTT
CCCCGAAAAGTGCCACCTGACGTCGACGGATCGGGAGATCTCCCGATCCCCTATGGTGCACTCTCAGTAC
AATCTGCTCTGATGCCGCATAGTTAAGCCAGTATCTGCTCCCTGCTTGTGTGTTGGAGGTCGCTGAGTAG
TGCGCGAGCAAAATTTAAGCTACAACAAGGCAAGGCTTGACCGACAATTGCATGAAGAATCTGCTTAGGG
TTAGGCGTTTTGCGCTGCTTCGCGATGTACGGGCCAGATATACGCGTT
Features (pLannotate 1.2.2; 26 found; start..end, strand, type, name):
      1..380     +  enhancer       CMV enhancer: human cytomegalovirus immediate early enhancer
    381..584     +  promoter       CMV promoter: human cytomegalovirus (CMV) immediate early promoter
    580..613     +  LTR            5' LTR (truncated) (fragment): truncated 5' long terminal repeat (LTR) from HIV-1
    629..647     +  promoter       T7 promoter: promoter for bacteriophage T7 RNA polymerase
    688..708     +  CDS            capTEV™ (fragment): composite tag for in vivo biotinylation, TEV protease cleavage, and 6xHis tagging
    709..741     +  CDS            T7 tag (gene 10 leader): leader peptide from bacteriophage T7 gene 10 promotes efficient translation in E. coli
    745..768     +  CDS            Xpress™ tag: Xpress™ epitope tag, including an enterokinase recognition and cleavage site
    775..1491    +  CDS            Cerulean: Cerulean is a basic (constitutively fluorescent) cyan fluorescent protein published in 2004, derived from Aequorea victoria. It has low acid sensitivity.
   1501..1923    +  CDS            RAD53 (fragment): RAD53_YEAST - Also known as MEC2, SAD1, SPK1. Experimental evidence at protein level: Swiss-Prot protein existence level 1. Controls S-phase checkpoint as well as G1 and G2 DNA damage checkpoints. Phosphorylates proteins on serine, threonine, and tyrosine. Prevents entry into anaphase and mitotic exit after DNA damage via regulation of the Polo kinase CDC5. Seems to be involved in the phosphorylation of RPH1. From Saccharomyces cerevisiae (strain ATCC 204508 / S288c) (Baker's yeast).
   2017..2748    +  CDS            cp173Venus: circularly permuted form of the Venus yellow fluorescent protein (Nagai et al., 2004) efficient FRET acceptor for CFP
   2812..2830    -  promoter       SP6 promoter: promoter for bacteriophage SP6 RNA polymerase
   2856..3080    +  polyA_signal   bGH poly(A) signal: bovine growth hormone polyadenylation signal
   3084..3105    +  promoter       SV40 promoter (fragment): SV40 enhancer and early promoter
   3126..3554    +  rep_origin     f1 ori (sequence partly withheld): f1 bacteriophage origin of replication; arrow indicates direction of (+) strand synthesis
   3568..3897    +  promoter       SV40 promoter: SV40 enhancer and early promoter
   3964..4755    +  CDS            neo: KKA2_KLEPN - Also known as kan, nptII. Experimental evidence at protein level: Swiss-Prot protein existence level 1. Resistance to kanamycin, neomycin, paromomycin, ribostamycin, butirosin and gentamicin B. From Klebsiella pneumoniae.
   4779..4937    +  CDS            ble (fragment): BLE_KLEPN - Experimental evidence at protein level: Swiss-Prot protein existence level 1. Binding protein with a strong affinity to the bleomycin family of antibiotics. Binds to CL990; an antimitotic-antibiotic compound. From Klebsiella pneumoniae.
   4932..5053    +  polyA_signal   SV40 poly(A) signal: SV40 polyadenylation signal
   5126..5142    -  protein_bind   lac operator: The lac repressor binds to the lac operator to inhibit transcription in E. coli. This inhibition can be relieved by adding lactose or isopropyl-β-D-thiogalactopyranoside (IPTG). lac repressor encoded by lacI
   5150..5180    -  promoter       lac promoter: promoter for the E. coli lac operon
   5195..5216    -  protein_bind   CAP binding site: CAP binding activates transcription in the presence of cAMP. E. coli catabolite activator protein
   5229..5321    -  CDS            lacI (fragment): lac repressor; lacI; The lac repressor binds to the lac operator to inhibit transcription in E. coli. This inhibition can be relieved by adding lactose or isopropyl-β-D-thiogalactopyranoside (IPTG).
   5504..6092    -  rep_origin     ori: high-copy-number ColE1/pMB1/pBR322/pUC origin of replication
   6263..7123    -  CDS            AmpR: β-lactamase; bla; confers resistance to ampicillin, carbenicillin, and related antibiotics
   7124..7228    -  promoter       AmpR promoter: bla
   7287..7339    -  misc_feature   bom (fragment): basis of mobility region from pBR322
