[The description below was written by a language model from this plasmid's Addgene catalogue record and pLannotate feature annotations shown in this document.]
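Description:
pcDNA3-AKAR4 is a mammalian expression plasmid built on the pcDNA3 backbone that encodes AKAR4, a genetically encoded FRET biosensor for reporting protein kinase A (PKA) activity in living cells. It is propagated in E. coli as a high-copy plasmid through a ColE1/pUC-type origin with ampicillin resistance (AmpR), and it also carries an f1 origin. For selection in mammalian cells, an SV40 early promoter drives a neomycin phosphotransferase gene followed by an SV40 polyadenylation signal, allowing G418 selection of stable transfectants.

The roughly 2 kb sensor insert sits between BamHI and EcoRI sites, downstream of the CMV immediate-early enhancer/promoter and upstream of the bovine growth hormone poly(A) signal. T7 and SP6 promoters flank the insert. The open reading frame is a single-chain fusion in which the cyan donor Cerulean lies at the N-terminus and a circularly permuted Venus (recorded as cpVenus[E172], annotated as cp173Venus) serves as the yellow acceptor at the C-terminus. Between them is a fragment of the budding yeast checkpoint kinase Rad53, followed by a short unannotated stretch. In AKAR-type reporters the Rad53-derived piece generally acts as a phosphoamino-acid-binding domain paired with a PKA substrate peptide, though the record does not itself annotate a substrate sequence. Phosphorylation by PKA is expected to change the sensor's conformation and therefore the FRET efficiency between the two fluorophores. The annotation also detects short leader tags upstream of Cerulean, including a T7 gene 10 leader and an Xpress epitope. The associated publication used the sensor to visualise PKA activity in plasma membrane microdomains.
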