Addgene plasmid #61619: pcDNA3-AKAR4
Purpose: FRET-based biosensor for monitoring PKA activity
Depositing lab: Jin Zhang. Depositing organization: Johns Hopkins University and School of Medicine. Publication: Visualization of PKA activity in plasma membrane microdomains. Depry C, Allen MD, Zhang J. Mol Biosyst. 2011 Jan;7(1):52-8. doi: 10.1039/c0mb00079e. Epub 2010 Sep 14. PubMed 20838685.
Backbone
  Vector backbone: pcDNA3
  Backbone manufacturer: Invitrogen
  Backbone size w/o insert (bp): 5446
  Total vector size (bp): 7484
  Vector type: Mammalian Expression
  Selectable markers: Neomycin (select with G418)
Growth in bacteria
  Bacterial resistance: Ampicillin, 100 μg/mL
  Growth temperature: 37°C
  Growth strain: DH5alpha
  Copy number: High Copy
Gene/Insert
  Gene/Insert name: AKAR4
  Species: S. cerevisiae (budding yeast), Synthetic
  Insert size (bp): 1977
  Promoter: CMV
  Tag / fusion protein: Cerulean (N terminal on insert); cpVenus[E172] (C terminal on insert)
  Cloning method: Restriction Enzyme; 5′ cloning site BamHI (not destroyed); 3′ cloning site EcoRI (not destroyed)
  Sequencing primers: 5′ T7 forward; 3′ BGH reverse
Terms and licenses: Academic/Nonprofit Terms; Industry Terms: Not Available to Industry
How to cite: pcDNA3-AKAR4 was a gift from Jin Zhang (Addgene plasmid # 61619 ; http://n2t.net/addgene:61619 ; RRID:Addgene_61619)
