>Addgene plasmid #61619 | pcDNA3-AKAR4 | addgene partial sequence | sequence record 102804 | CMV-F 5'-CGCAAATGGGCGGTAGGCGTG-3'
ACTAGAGAACCCACTGCTTACTGGCTTATCGAAATTAATACGACTCACTATAGGGAGACCCAAGCTTGCG
GCCGCCACCATGGTGCGGGGTTCTCATCATCATCATCATCATGGTATGGCTAGCATGACTGGTGGACAGC
AAATGGGTCGGGATCTGTACGACGATGACGATAAGGATCCCATGGTGAGCAAGGGCGAGGAGCTGTTCAC
CGGGGTGGTGCCCATCCTGGTCGAGCTGGACGGCGACGTAAACGGCCACAGGTTCAGCGTGTCCGGCGAG
GGCGAGGGCGATGCCACCTACGGCAAGCTGACCCTGAAGTTCATCTGCACCACCGGCAAGCTGCCCGTGC
CCTGGCCCACCCTCGTGACCACCCTGACCTGGGGCGTGCAGTGCTTCGCCCGCTACCCCGACCACATGAA
GCAGCACGACTTCTTCAAGTCCGCCATGCCCGAAGGCTACGTCCAGGAGCGTACCATCTTCTTCAAGGAC
GACGGCAACTACAAGACCCGCGCCGAGGTGAAGTTCGAGGGCGACACCCTGGTGAACCGCATCGAGCTGA
AGGGCATCGACTTCAAGGAGGACGGCAACATCCTGGGGCACAAGCTGGAGTACAACGCCATCAGTGACAA
CGTCTATATCACCGCCGACAAGCAGAAGAACGGCATCAAGGCCCACTTCAAGATCCGCCACAACATCGAG
GACGGCAGCGTGCAGCTCGCCGACCACTACCAGCAGAACACCCCCATCGGCGACGGCCCCGTGCTGCTGC
CCGACAACCACTACCTGAGCACC
