>Addgene plasmid #61619 | pcDNA3-AKAR4 | addgene partial sequence | sequence record 102996 | BGH-rev 5'-TAGAAGGCACAGTCGAGG-3'
TATAGAATAGGGCCCTCTAGATGCATGCTCGAGCGGCCGCCAGTGTGATGGATATCTGCAGAATTCTTAC
TCGATGTTGTGGCGGATCTTGAAGTTGGCCTTGATGCCGTTCTTCTGCTTGTCGGCGGTGATATAGACGT
TGTGGCTGTTGTAGTTGTACTCCAGCTTGTGCCCCAGGATGTTGCCGTCCTCCTTGAAGTCGATGCCCTT
CAGCTCGATGCGGTTCACCAGGGTGTCGCCCTCGAACTTCACCTCGGCGCGGGTCTTGTAGTTGCCGTCG
TCCTTGAAGAAGATGGTGCGCTCCTGGACGTAGCCTTCGGGCATGGCGGACTTGAAGAAGTCGTGCTGCT
TCATGTGGTCGGGGTAGCGGGCGAAGCACTGAAGGCCGTAGCCCAGGGTGGTCACGAGGGTGGGCCAGGG
CACGGGCAGCTTGCCGGTGGTGCAGATCAGCTTCAGGGTCAGCTTGCCGTAGGTGGCATCGCCCTCGCCC
TCGCCGGACACGCTGAACTTGTGGCCGTTTACGTCGCCGTCCAGCTCGACCAGGATGGGCACCACCCCGG
TGAACAGCTCCTCGCCCTTGCTCACCATAGATCCACCGGTACCTCCCTTGTACAGCTCGTCCATGCCGAG
AGTGATCCCGGCGGCGGTCACGAACTCCAGCAGGACCATGTGATCGCGCTTCTCGTTGGGGTCTTTGCTC
AGCTTGGACTGGTAGCTCAGGTAGTGGTTGTCGGGCAGCAGCACGGGGCCGTCGCCGATGGGGGTGTTCT
GCTGGTAGTGGTCGGCGAGCTGCACGCCGCCCATGAGCTCGCTGCCGCCGGTGCCGCCGTCCACCA
