>Addgene plasmid #61619 | pcDNA3-AKAR4 | addgene partial sequence | sequence record 103114 | YPL153C-F 5'-GGTAGAAACCCAGCCTGTGA-3'
TAAGCATTTCCAAATACTACTAGGAGAAGACGGTAACCTTTTATTGAATGACATTTCCACTAATGGGACC
TGGTTAAATGGGCAAAAAGTCGAGAAGAACAGCAATCAGTTACTGTCTCAAGGTGATGAAATAACCGTTG
GTGTAGGCGTGGAATCAGATATTTTATCTCTGGTCATTTTCATAAACGACAAATTTAAGCAGTGCCTCGA
GCAGAACAAAGTTGATCGCTCTGCAGGTAAGCCAGGCAGCGGCGAGGGCAGCACCAAGGGCCTGCGTCGC
GCCACCCTGGTGGACGGCGGCACCGGCGGCAGCGAGCTCATGGGCGGCGTGCAGCTCGCCGACCACTACC
AGCAGAACACCCCCATCGGCGACGGCCCCGTGCTGCTGCCCGACAACCACTACCTGAGCTACCAGTCCAA
GCTGAGCAAAGACCCCAACGAGAAGCGCGATCACATGGTCCTGCTGGAGTTCGTGACCGCCGCCGGGATC
ACTCTCGGCATGGACGAGCTGTACAAGGGAGGTACCGGTGGATCTATGGTGAGCAAGGGCGAGGAGCTGT
TCACCGGGGTGGTGCCCATCCTGGTCGAGCTGGACGGCGACGTAAACGGCCACAAGTTCAGCGTGTCCGG
CGAGGGCGAGGGCGATGCCACCTACGGCAAGCTGACCCTGAAGCTGATCTGCACCACCGGCAAGCTGCCC
GTGCCCTGGCCCACCCTCGTGACCACCCTGGGCTACGGCCTTCAGTGCTTCGCCCGCTACCCCGACCACA
TGAAGCAGCACGACTTCTTCAAGTCCGCCATGCCCGAAGGCTACGTCCAGGAGCGCACCATCTTCTTCAA
GGACGACGGCAACTACAAGACCCGCGCCGAGGTGAAGTTCGAGGGCGACACCCTGGTGAACCGCATCGAG
CTGAA
